>Addgene plasmid #157537 | pD649-HAsp-NOTCH4(Trunc3)-COMP5AP-AviTag-9xHis | depositor full sequence | sequence record 304183 | Full Sequence
TTTCAATATTATTGAAGCATTTATCAGGGTTATTGTCTCATGAGCGGATACATATTTGAATGTATTTAGA
AAAATAAACAAATAGGGGTCAGTGTTACAACCAATTAACCAATTCTGAACATTATCGCGAGCCCATTTAT
ACCTGAATATGGCTCATAACACCCCTTGCTCATGACCAAAATCCCTTAACGTGAGTTACGCGCGCGTCGT
TCCACTGAGCGTCAGACCCCGTAGAAAAGATCAAAGGATCTTCTTGAGATCCTTTTTTTCTGCGCGTAAT
CTGCTGCTTGCAAACAAAAAAACCACCGCTACCAGCGGTGGTTTGTTTGCCGGATCAAGAGCTACCAACT
CTTTTTCCGAAGGTAACTGGCTTCAGCAGAGCGCAGATACCAAATACTGTTCTTCTAGTGTAGCCGTAGT
TAGCCCACCACTTCAAGAACTCTGTAGCACCGCCTACATACCTCGCTCTGCTAATCCTGTTACCAGTGGC
TGCTGCCAGTGGCGATAAGTCGTGTCTTACCGGGTTGGACTCAAGACGATAGTTACCGGATAAGGCGCAG
CGGTCGGGCTGAACGGGGGGTTCGTGCACACAGCCCAGCTTGGAGCGAACGACCTACACCGAACTGAGAT
ACCTACAGCGTGAGCTATGAGAAAGCGCCACGCTTCCCGAAGGGAGAAAGGCGGACAGGTATCCGGTAAG
CGGCAGGGTCGGAACAGGAGAGCGCACGAGGGAGCTTCCAGGGGGAAACGCCTGGTATCTTTATAGTCCT
GTCGGGTTTCGCCACCTCTGACTTGAGCGTCGATTTTTGTGATGCTCGTCAGGGGGGCGGAGCCTATGGA
AAAACGCCAGCAACGCGGCCTTTTTACGGTTCCTGGCCTTTTGCTGGCCTTTTGCTCACATGTTCTTTCC
TGCGTTATCCCCTGATTCTGTGGATAACCGTATTACCGCCTTTGAGTGAGCTGATACCGCTCGCCGCAGC
CGAACGACCGAGCGCAGCGAGTCAGTGAGCGAGGAAGCGGAAGGCGAGAGTAGGGAACTGCCAGGCATCA
AACTAAGCAGAAGGCCCCTGACGGATGGCCTTTTTGCGTTTCTACAAACTCTTTCTGTGTTGTAAAACGA
CGGCCAGTCTTAAGCTCGGGCCCCCTGGGCGGTTCTGATAACGAGTAATCGTTAATCCGCAAATAACGTA
AAAACCCGCTTCGGCGGGTTTTTTTATGGGGGGAGTTTAGGGAAAGAGCATTTGTCAGAATATTTAAGGG
CGCCTGTCACTTTGCTTGATATATGAGAATTATTTAACCTTATAAATGAGAAAAAAGCAACGCACTTTAA
ATAAGATACGTTGCTTTTTCGATTGATGAACACCTATAATTAAACTATTCATCTATTATTTATGATTTTT
TGTATATACAATATTTCTAGTTTGTTAAAGAGAATTAAGAAAATAAATCTCGAAAATAATAAAGGGAAAA
TCAGTTTTTGATATCAAAATTATACATGTCAACGATAATACAAAATATAATACAAACTATAAGATGTTAT
CAGTATTTATTATCATTTAGAATAAATTTTGTGTCGCCCTTAATTGTGAGCGGATAACAATTACGAGCTT
CATGCACAGTGGCGTTGACTCAATATTGGCCATTAGCCATATTATTCATTGGTTATATAGCATAAATCAA
TATTGGCTATTGGCCATTGCATACGTTGTATCTATATCATAATATGTACATTTATATTGGCTCATGTCCA
ATATGACCGCCATGTTGGCATTGATTATTGACTAGTTATTAATAGTAATCAATTACGGGGTCATTAGTTC
ATAGCCCATATATGGAGTTCCGCGTTACATAACTTACGGTAAATGGCCCGCCTGGCTGACCGCCCAACGA
CCCCCGCCCATTGACGTCAATAATGACGTATGTTCCCATAGTAACGCCAATAGGGACTTTCCATTGACGT
CAATGGGTGGAGTATTTACGGTAAACTGCCCACTTGGCAGTACATCAAGTGTATCATATGCCAAGTACGC
CCCCTATTGACGTCAATGACGGTAAATGGCCCGCCTGGCATTATGCCCAGTACATGACCTTATGGGACTT
TCCTACTTGGCAGTACATCTACGTATTAGTCATCGCTATTACCATGGTGATGCGGTTTTGGCAGTACATC
AATGGGCGTGGATAGCGGTTTGACTCACGGGGATTTCCAAGTCTCCACCCCATTGACGTCAATGGGAGTT
TGTTTTGGCACCAAAATCAACGGGACTTTCCAAAATGTCGTAACAACTCCGCCCCATTGACGCAAATGGG
CGGTAGGCGTGTACGGTGGGAGGTCTATATAAGCAGAGCTCGTTTAGTGAACCGTCAGATCGCCTGGAGA
CGCCATCCACGCTGTTTTGACCTCCATAGAAGACACCGGGACCGATCCAGCCTCCGCGGCCGGGAACGGT
GCATTGGAACGCGGATTCCCCGTGCCAAGAGTGACGTAAGTACCGCCTATAGAGTCTATAGGCCCACCCC
CTTGGCTTCGTTAGAACGCGGCTACAATTAATACATAACCTTATGTATCATACACATACGATTTAGGTGA
CACTATAGAATAACATCCACTTTGCCTTTCTCTCCACAGGTGTCCACTCCCAGGTCCAACTGCACCTCGG
TTCTATCGAAAACGCGCCTGCTAGCGCCACCATGAAGACCATCATTGCCCTGAGCTACATCTTCTGCCTG
GTGTTCGCTGCGGCCGCCCTTGGAGGATGTATTTCTGCTCCTTGTGCTCACGGCGGCACATGCTATCCTC
AGCCTAGCGGCTACAACTGCACCTGTCCTACAGGCTACACAGGCCCTACCTGCAGCGAGGAAATGACAGC
CTGTCACAGCGGCCCTTGTCTGAATGGCGGCAGCTGTAATCCTTCTCCTGGCGGCTACTACTGTACATGC
CCTCCTAGCCACACCGGACCTCAGTGTCAGACCAGCACCGACTATTGTGTGTCTGCCCCTTGCTTCAACG
GCGGAACCTGTGTGAATAGACCCGGCACCTTTAGCTGCCTGTGCGCCATGGGATTTCAGGGCCCTAGATG
TGAAGGCAAGCTGAGGCCAAGCTGCGCCGACTCTCCTTGCAGAAATAGAGCCACCTGTCAGGACAGCCCT
CAGGGACCAAGATGTCTGTGTCCAACCGGCTATACCGGCGGCTCTTGTCAGACCCTGATGGACCTGTGTG
CCCAGAAGCCTTGTCCTAGAAACAGCCACTGCCTGCAGACAGGCCCAAGCTTTCACTGTCTGTGCCTGCA
AGGATGGACAGGCCCTCTGTGTAATCTGCCTCTGTCCAGCTGTCAGAAGGCCGCTCTGTCTCAGGGCATC
GATGTGTCCAGCCTGTGTCACAATGGCGGCCTGTGTGTGGATAGCGGCCCTAGCTACTTCTGTCACTGCC
CACCTGGCTTTCAGGGCTCCCTGTGCCAGGATCACGTGAACCCTTGCGAGAGCAGACCTTGCCAGAATGG
CGCCACTTGTATGGCCCAGCCTTCTGGCTATCTGTGTCAGTGTGCCCCTGGCTACGATGGCCAGAACTGT
TCTAAAGAGCTGGACGCCTGCCAGAGCCAGCCTTGCCACAATCACGGCACCTGTACACCTAAGCCAGGCG
GCTTTCATTGTGCCTGTCCTCCAGGATTTGTGGGCCTGAGATGCGAAGGCGACGTGGACGAATGTCTGGA
TCAGCCTTGTCACCCTACCGGAACAGCCGCCTGTCATTCTCTGGCCAATGCCTTCTACTGCCAGTGTCTG
CCTGGACATACAGGCCAGTGGTGCGAGGTGGAAATCGACCCTTGTCACAGCCAGCCATGCTTCCATGGCG
GAACATGCGAAGCTACAGCCGGCTCTCCTCTGGGCTTCATCTGTCATTGCCCTAAGGGCTTCGAGGGCCC
CACATGTTCTCACAGAGCCCCTAGCTGTGGCTTCCACCACTGTCATCATGGCGGACTCTGCCTGCCTTCT
CCAAAGCCAGGCTTTCCACCTAGATGCGCCTGTCTGTCTGGCTATGGCGGCCCTGATTGTCTGACCCCTC
CTGCTCCTAAAGGCTGTGGCCCTCCTTCTCCATGCCTGTACAATGGCAGCTGTTCCGAGACAACAGGCCT
CGGAGGACCTGGCTTCAGATGTAGCTGTCCTCACAGCAGCCCTGGACCAAGGTGTCAGAAACCTGGCGCT
AAGGGATGCGAGGGTAGAAGCGGAGATGGCGCTTGTGATGCCGGATGTTCTGGACCTGGTGGCAATTGGG
ATGGCGGCGATTGCTCTCTGGGAGTGCCTGATCCTTGGAAGGGATGTCCCAGCCACAGCAGATGCTGGCT
GCTGTTCAGAGATGGCCAGTGTCACCCTCAGTGCGACAGCGAAGAGTGCCTGTTTGACGGCTACGACTGC
GAGACACCTCCTGCCTGCACACCAGCCTACGATCAGTACTGCCACGACCACTTCCACAACGGCCACTGCG
AGAAAGGCTGCAATACCGCCGAATGTGGATGGGACGGCGGAGACTGTAGACCTGAGGATGGCGATCCTGA
GTGGGGACCTTCTCTGGCTCTGCTGGTTGTTCTGAGCCCTCCAGCTCTGGACCAGCAGCTGTTTGCTCTG
GCTAGAGTGCTGTCTCTGACCCTGAGAGTTGGCCTGTGGGTCCGAAAGGATAGAGATGGCAGAGACATGG
TGTACCCCTATCCAGGCGCCAGAGCCGAGGAAAAACTCGGAGGCACAAGAGATCCCACCTACCAAGAAAG
AGCCGCTCCTCAGACACAGCCCCTGGGCAAAGAGACAGATTCTCTGTCTGCCGGCTTCGTGGTGGTCATG
GGAGTCGATCTTAGCAGATGCGGACCTGATCACCCCGCCAGTAGATGTCCTTGGGACCCTGGACTGCTGC
TGAGATTTCTGGCTGCTATGGCTGCCGTGGGAGCACTTGAACCACTGTTGCCTGGACCTCTGCTGGCCGT
TCATCCTCATGCTGGAACAGCTCCTCCAGCCAACCAGCTTCCTTGGGGCGCGCCGGAAGATCAAGTTGAT
CCAAGATTGATTGATGGCAAGGGCGGATCTCTGGAGGTGCTGTTCCAGGGACCAGGCGGAAGCGGCAATC
CCGGCGGCGATCTGGCCCCCCAGATGCTGCGCGAGCTGCAGGAGACCAATGCCGCCCTGCAGGACGTGCG
CGAGCTGCTGCGCCACCGCGTGAAGGAGATCACCTTCCTGAAGAACACCGTGATGGAGTGCGACGCCTGC
GGTATGCAGCCCTCTAGAGGCTCCGGCTCCATCATCCCAGTTGAGGAGGAGAACCCGGACTTCTGGAACC
GCGAGGCAGCCGAGGCCCTGGGTGCCGCCAAGAAGCTGCAGCCTGCACAGACAGCCGCCAAGAACCTCAT
CATCTTCCTGGGCGATGGGATGGGGGTGTCTACGGTGACAGCTGCCAGGATCCTAAAAGGGCAGAAGAAG
GACAAACTGGGGCCTGAGATACCCCTGGCCATGGACCGCTTCCCATATGTGGCTCTGTCCAAGACATACA
ATGTAGACAAACATGTGCCAGACAGTGGAGCCACAGCCACGGCCTACCTGTGCGGGGTCAAGGGCAACTT
CCAGACCATTGGCTTGAGTGCAGCCGCCCGCTTTAACCAGTGCAACACGACACGCGGCAACGAGGTCATC
TCCGTGATGAATCGGGCCAAGAAAGCAGGGAAGTCAGTGGGAGTGGTAACCACCACACGAGTGCAGCACG
CCTCGCCAGCCGGCACCTACGCCCACACGGTGAACCGCAACTGGTACTCGGACGCCGACGTGCCTGCCTC
GGCCCGCCAGGAGGGGTGCCAGGACATCGCTACGCAGCTCATCTCCAACATGGACATTGACGTGATCCTA
GGTGGAGGCCGAAAGTACATGTTTCGCATGGGAACCCCAGACCCTGAGTACCCAGATGACTACAGCCAAG
GTGGGACCAGGCTGGACGGGAAGAATCTGGTGCAGGAATGGCTGGCGAAGCGCCAGGGTGCCCGGTATGT
GTGGAACCGCACTGAGCTCATGCAGGCTTCCCTGGACCCGTCTGTGACCCATCTCATGGGTCTCTTTGAG
CCTGGAGACATGAAATACGAGATCCACCGAGACTCCACACTGGACCCCTCCCTGATGGAGATGACAGAGG
CTGCCCTGCGCCTGCTGAGCAGGAACCCCCGCGGCTTCTTCCTCTTCGTGGAGGGTGGTCGCATCGACCA
TGGTCATCATGAAAGCAGGGCTTACCGGGCACTGACTGAGACGATCATGTTCGACGACGCCATTGAGAGG
GCGGGCCAGCTCACCAGCGAGGAGGACACGCTGAGCCTCGTCACTGCCGACCACTCCCACGTCTTCTCCT
TCGGAGGCTACCCCCTGCGAGGGAGCTCCATCTTCGGGCTGGCCCCTGGCAAGGCCCGGGACAGGAAGGC
CTACACGGTCCTCCTATACGGAAACGGTCCAGGCTATGTGCTCAAGGACGGCGCCCGGCCGGATGTTACC
GAGAGCGAGAGCGGGAGCCCCGAGTATCGGCAGCAGTCAGCAGTGCCCCTGGACGAAGAGACCCACGCAG
GCGAGGACGTGGCGGTGTTCGCGCGCGGCCCGCAGGCGCACCTGGTTCACGGCGTGCAGGAGCAGACCTT
CATAGCGCACGTCATGGCCTTCGCCGCCTGCCTGGAGCCCTACACCGCCTGCGACCTGGCGCCCCCCGCC
GGCACCACCGACGCCGCGCACCCGGGTGGCGGAGGACTGAACGACATCTTCGAGGCTCAGAAAATCGAAT
GGCACGAACATCACCATCACCATCACCATCACCATTAAGGCCGGCCTGTAGTCACTGGCACAACGCGTTA
CCCGGTAAGCCAATCGGGTATACACGGTCGTCATACTGCAGACAGGGTTCTTCTACTTTGCAAGATAGTC
TTGAGTAGTAAAATAAATAGATAGAGAAAATCAGCCTCGACTGTGCCTTCTAGTTGCCAGCCATCTGTTG
TTTGCCCCTCCCCCGTGCCTTCCTTGACCCTGGAAGGTGCCACTCCCACTGTCCTTTCCTAATAAAATGA
GGAAATTGCATCACAACACTCAACCCTATCTCGGTCTATTCTTTTGATTTATAAGGGATTTTGCCGATTT
CGGCCTATTGGTTAAAAAATGAGCTGATTTAACAAAAATTTAACGCGAATTAATTCTGTGGAATGTGTGT
CAGTTAGGGTGTGGAAAGTCCCCAGGCTCCCCAGCAGGCAGAAGTATGCAAAGCATGCATCTCAATTAGT
CAGCAACCAGGTGTGGAAAGTCCCCAGGCTCCCCAGCAGGCAGAAGTATGCAAAGCATGCATCTCAATTA
GTCAGCAACCATAGTCCCGCCCCTAACTCCGCCCATCCCGCCCCTAACTCCGCCCAGTTCCGCCCATTCT
CCGCCCCATGGCTGACTAATTTTTTTTATTTATGCAGAGGCCGAGGCCGCCTCTGCCTCTGAGCTATTCC
AGAAGTAGTGAGGAGGCTTTTTTGGAGGCCTAGGCTTTTGCAAAAAGCTCCCGGGAGCTTGTATATCCAT
TTTCGGATCTGATCAGCACGTGTTGACAATTAATCATCGGCATAGTATATCGGCATAGTATAATACGACA
AGGTGAGGAACTAAACCATGACCGAGTACAAGCCCACGGTGCGCCTCGCCACCCGCGACGACGTCCCCAG
GGCCGTACGCACCCTCGCCGCCGCGTTCGCCGACTACCCCGCCACGCGCCACACCGTCGATCCGGACCGC
CACATCGAGCGGGTCACCGAGCTGCAAGAACTCTTCCTCACGCGCGTCGGGCTCGACATCGGCAAGGTGT
GGGTCGCGGACGACGGCGCCGCGGTGGCGGTCTGGACCACGCCGGAGAGCGTCGAAGCGGGGGCGGTGTT
CGCCGAGATCGGCCCGCGCATGGCCGAGTTGAGCGGTTCCCGGCTGGCCGCGCAGCAACAGATGGAAGGC
CTCCTGGCGCCGCACCGGCCCAAGGAGCCCGCGTGGTTCCTGGCCACCGTCGGCGTCTCGCCCGACCACC
AGGGCAAGGGTCTGGGCAGCGCCGTCGTGCTCCCCGGAGTGGAGGCGGCCGAGCGCGCCGGGGTGCCCGC
CTTCCTGGAGACATCCGCGCCCCGCAACCTCCCCTTCTACGAGCGGCTCGGCTTCACCGTCACCGCCGAC
GTCGAGGTGCCCGAAGGACCGCGCACCTGGTGCATGACCCGCAAGCCCGGTGCCTGACACGTGCTACGAG
ATTTCGATTCCACCGCCGCCTTCTATGAAAGGTTGGGCTTCGGAATCGTTTTCCGGGACGCCGGCTGGAT
GATCCTCCAGCGCGGGGATCTCATGCTGGAGTTCTTCGCCCACCCCAACTTGTTTATTGCAGCTTATAAT
GGTTACAAATAAAGCAATAGCATCACAAATTTCACAAATAAAGCATTTTTTTCACTGCATTCTAGTTGTG
GTTTGTCCAAACTCATCAATGTATCTTATCATGTCTGTATACCGTCGACCTCTAGCTAGAGCTTGGCGTA
ATCATGGTCATTACCAATGCTTAATCAGTGAGGCACCTATCTCAGCGATCTGTCTATTTCGTTCATCCAT
AGTTGCCTGACTCCCCGTCGTGTAGATAACTACGATACGGGAGGGCTTACCATCTGGCCCCAGCGCTGCG
ATGATACCGCGAGAACCACGCTCACCGGCTCCGGATTTATCAGCAATAAACCAGCCAGCCGGAAGGGCCG
AGCGCAGAAGTGGTCCTGCAACTTTATCCGCCTCCATCCAGTCTATTAATTGTTGCCGGGAAGCTAGAGT
AAGTAGTTCGCCAGTTAATAGTTTGCGCAACGTTGTTGCCATCGCTACAGGCATCGTGGTGTCACGCTCG
TCGTTTGGTATGGCTTCATTCAGCTCCGGTTCCCAACGATCAAGGCGAGTTACATGATCCCCCATGTTGT
GCAAAAAAGCGGTTAGCTCCTTCGGTCCTCCGATCGTTGTCAGAAGTAAGTTGGCCGCAGTGTTATCACT
CATGGTTATGGCAGCACTGCATAATTCTCTTACTGTCATGCCATCCGTAAGATGCTTTTCTGTGACTGGT
GAGTACTCAACCAAGTCATTCTGAGAATAGTGTATGCGGCGACCGAGTTGCTCTTGCCCGGCGTCAATAC
GGGATAATACCGCGCCACATAGCAGAACTTTAAAAGTGCTCATCATTGGAAAACGTTCTTCGGGGCGAAA
ACTCTCAAGGATCTTACCGCTGTTGAGATCCAGTTCGATGTAACCCACTCGTGCACCCAACTGATCTTCA
GCATCTTTTACTTTCACCAGCGTTTCTGGGTGAGCAAAAACAGGAAGGCAAAATGCCGCAAAAAAGGGAA
TAAGGGCGACACGGAAATGTTGAATACTCATATTCTTCCTT
Features (pLannotate 1.2.2; 24 found; start..end, strand, type, name):
    119..143     -  CDS            KanR (fragment): aminoglycoside phosphotransferase; aph(3')-Ia; confers resistance to kanamycin
    254..842     +  rep_origin     ori: high-copy-number ColE1/pMB1/pBR322/pUC origin of replication
   1067..1084    +  terminator     rrnB T2 terminator (fragment): transcription terminator T2 from the E. coli rrnB gene
   1109..1128    -  CDS            lacZα (fragment): LacZα fragment of β-galactosidase; lacZ fragment
   1584..1600    +  protein_bind   lac operator: The lac repressor binds to the lac operator to inhibit transcription in E. coli. This inhibition can be relieved by adding lactose or isopropyl-β-D-thiogalactopyranoside (IPTG). lac repressor encoded by lacI
   1843..2146    +  enhancer       CMV enhancer: human cytomegalovirus immediate early enhancer
   2147..2350    +  promoter       CMV promoter: human cytomegalovirus (CMV) immediate early promoter
   2486..2529    +  intron         CMV intron (fragment): modified intron A from human cytomegalovirus
   2581..2599    +  promoter       SP6 promoter: promoter for bacteriophage SP6 RNA polymerase
   2603..2640    +  CDS            IgH signal sequence (fragment): signal sequence from the mouse immunoglobulin heavy chain variable region
   2743..5016    +  CDS            NOTCH4 (fragment): NOTC4_HUMAN - Also known as INT3. Experimental evidence at protein level: Swiss-Prot protein existence level 1. Functions as a receptor for membrane-bound ligands Jagged1, Jagged2 and Delta1 to regulate cell-fate determination. Upon ligand activation through the released notch intracellular domain (NICD) it forms a transcriptional activator complex with RBPJ/RBPSUH and activates genes of the enhancer of split locus. Affects the implementation of differentiation, proliferation and apoptotic programs. May regulate branching morphogenesis in the developing vascular system (By similarity). From Ho
   5113..5292    +  CDS            Comp (fragment): COMP_RAT - Experimental evidence at protein level: Swiss-Prot protein existence level 1. May play a role in the structural integrity of cartilage via its interaction with other extracellular matrix proteins such as the collagens and fibronectin. Can mediate the interaction of chondrocytes with the cartilage extracellular matrix through interaction with cell surface integrin receptors. Could play a role in the pathogenesis of osteoarthritis. Potent suppressor of apoptosis in both primary chondrocytes and transformed cells. Suppresses apoptosis by blocking the activation of caspase-3 and by indu
   5280..6732    +  CDS            SEAP (fragment): secreted alkaline phosphatase from human placenta The natural enzyme has a C-terminal transmembrane sequence that is replaced by a GPI anchor.
   6757..6798    +  CDS            AviTag™ (fragment): peptide tag that allows for enzymatic biotinylation
   6802..6825    +  CDS            8xHis: 8xHis affinity tag
   6971..7082    +  polyA_signal   bGH poly(A) signal: bovine growth hormone polyadenylation signal
   7083..7191    +  rep_origin     f1 ori (fragment): f1 bacteriophage origin of replication; arrow indicates direction of (+) strand synthesis
   7205..7534    +  promoter       SV40 promoter: SV40 enhancer and early promoter
   7582..7629    +  promoter       EM7 promoter: synthetic bacterial promoter&nbsp
   7648..8247    +  CDS            PuroR (fragment): puromycin N-acetyltransferase; pac from Streptomyces; confers resistance to puromycin
   8257..8382    +  CDS            ble (fragment): BLE_KLEPN - Experimental evidence at protein level: Swiss-Prot protein existence level 1. Binding protein with a strong affinity to the bleomycin family of antibiotics. Binds to CL990; an antimitotic-antibiotic compound. From Klebsiella pneumoniae.
   8377..8498    +  polyA_signal   SV40 poly(A) signal: SV40 polyadenylation signal
   8551..9411    -  CDS            AmpR: β-lactamase; bla; confers resistance to ampicillin, carbenicillin, and related antibiotics
   9414..89      -  promoter       AmpR promoter (fragment) (across the origin): bla
