[The description below was written by a language model from this plasmid's Addgene catalogue record and pLannotate feature annotations shown in this document.]
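Description:
pD649-HAsp-NOTCH4(Trunc3)-COMP5AP-AviTag-9xHis is a mammalian expression plasmid of about 9.4 kb, built on the pD649 backbone, that produces a secreted, tagged fragment of the human NOTCH4 extracellular domain. It is propagated in E. coli from a high-copy ColE1/pUC-type origin under ampicillin selection (AmpR). The annotation also shows an SV40 early promoter and EM7 promoter upstream of a puromycin N-acetyltransferase coding sequence and an SV40 poly(A) signal, which would permit puromycin selection in mammalian cells. Short fragments of KanR, lacZα, ble and the f1 origin appear to be non-functional backbone remnants. The depositor notes that some plasmids in this collection may carry an IS4-like transposase element upstream of the CMV promoter; no such feature is annotated here.

Expression is driven by the CMV enhancer/promoter followed by a piece of CMV intron A, with an SP6 promoter just upstream of the open reading frame that can serve for in vitro transcription or as a sequencing primer site. The name indicates an HA-type signal peptide, although the automated annotation labels a short match in this position as an immunoglobulin heavy-chain signal sequence. Either way, a leader directs the protein into the secretory pathway. The roughly 2.3 kb NOTCH4 insert ("Trunc3", a partial ectodomain) sits between NotI and AscI sites and is fused at its C terminus to the rat COMP coiled-coil domain, which pentamerises the protein. This is followed by human placental alkaline phosphatase, an AviTag for enzymatic biotinylation and a polyhistidine tag for purification, and the unit ends at a bGH poly(A) signal. The pentameric, enzyme-labelled format raises binding avidity and gives a colorimetric readout, so the protein can serve as soluble "prey" in extracellular protein–protein interaction screens, consistent with the cell-surface interactome study it came from.
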