Addgene plasmid #157537: pD649-HAsp-NOTCH4(Trunc3)-COMP5AP-AviTag-9xHis
Purpose: Mammalian expression of cell-surface protein partial extracellular domain fused to COMP5AP-AviTag-9xHis. Protein is secreted from cells.
Depositing lab: Chris Garcia. Depositing organization: Stanford University. Publication: A Human IgSF Cell-Surface Interactome Reveals a Complex Network of Protein-Protein Interactions. Wojtowicz WM, Vielmetter J, Fernandes RA, Siepe DH, Eastman CL, Chisholm GB, Cox S, Klock H, Anderson PW, Rue SM, Miller JJ, Glaser SM, Bragstad ML, Vance J, Lam AW, Lesley SA, Zinn K, Garcia KC. Cell. 2020 Aug 20;182(4):1027-1043.e17. doi: 10.1016/j.cell.2020.07.025. PubMed 32822567.
Backbone
  Vector backbone: pD649
  Backbone size w/o insert (bp): 7153
  Vector type: Mammalian Expression
Growth in bacteria
  Bacterial resistance: Ampicillin, 100 μg/mL
  Growth temperature: 37°C
  Growth strain: DH5alpha
  Copy number: High Copy
Gene/Insert
  Gene/Insert name: NOTCH4 (alt name: NOTC4)
  Species: H. sapiens (human)
  Insert size (bp): 2268
  Entrez Gene: NOTCH4 (a.k.a. INT3)
  Promoter: CMV/SP6
  Tag / fusion protein: COMP5AP-AviTag-9xHis (C terminal on backbone)
  Cloning method: Restriction Enzyme; 5′ cloning site GCGGCCGC (not destroyed); 3′ cloning site GGCGCGCC (not destroyed)
  Sequencing primers: 5′ ATTTAGGTGACACTATAG; 3′ CGTCGCACTCCATCACGGTG
Resource information
  A portion of this plasmid was derived from a plasmid made by: synthesis by ThermoFisher
Terms and licenses: Academic/Nonprofit Terms; Industry Terms: Not Available to Industry
Depositor comments: Some plasmids in this collection may have an IS4-like element ISVsa5 family transposase upstream of the CMV promoter.
How to cite: pD649-HAsp-NOTCH4(Trunc3)-COMP5AP-AviTag-9xHis was a gift from Chris Garcia (Addgene plasmid # 157537 ; http://n2t.net/addgene:157537 ; RRID:Addgene_157537)
