>Addgene plasmid #157537 | pD649-HAsp-NOTCH4(Trunc3)-COMP5AP-AviTag-9xHis | depositor partial sequence | sequence record 304184 | insert (extracellular domain truncation)
CTTGGAGGATGTATTTCTGCTCCTTGTGCTCACGGCGGCACATGCTATCCTCAGCCTAGCGGCTACAACT
GCACCTGTCCTACAGGCTACACAGGCCCTACCTGCAGCGAGGAAATGACAGCCTGTCACAGCGGCCCTTG
TCTGAATGGCGGCAGCTGTAATCCTTCTCCTGGCGGCTACTACTGTACATGCCCTCCTAGCCACACCGGA
CCTCAGTGTCAGACCAGCACCGACTATTGTGTGTCTGCCCCTTGCTTCAACGGCGGAACCTGTGTGAATA
GACCCGGCACCTTTAGCTGCCTGTGCGCCATGGGATTTCAGGGCCCTAGATGTGAAGGCAAGCTGAGGCC
AAGCTGCGCCGACTCTCCTTGCAGAAATAGAGCCACCTGTCAGGACAGCCCTCAGGGACCAAGATGTCTG
TGTCCAACCGGCTATACCGGCGGCTCTTGTCAGACCCTGATGGACCTGTGTGCCCAGAAGCCTTGTCCTA
GAAACAGCCACTGCCTGCAGACAGGCCCAAGCTTTCACTGTCTGTGCCTGCAAGGATGGACAGGCCCTCT
GTGTAATCTGCCTCTGTCCAGCTGTCAGAAGGCCGCTCTGTCTCAGGGCATCGATGTGTCCAGCCTGTGT
CACAATGGCGGCCTGTGTGTGGATAGCGGCCCTAGCTACTTCTGTCACTGCCCACCTGGCTTTCAGGGCT
CCCTGTGCCAGGATCACGTGAACCCTTGCGAGAGCAGACCTTGCCAGAATGGCGCCACTTGTATGGCCCA
GCCTTCTGGCTATCTGTGTCAGTGTGCCCCTGGCTACGATGGCCAGAACTGTTCTAAAGAGCTGGACGCC
TGCCAGAGCCAGCCTTGCCACAATCACGGCACCTGTACACCTAAGCCAGGCGGCTTTCATTGTGCCTGTC
CTCCAGGATTTGTGGGCCTGAGATGCGAAGGCGACGTGGACGAATGTCTGGATCAGCCTTGTCACCCTAC
CGGAACAGCCGCCTGTCATTCTCTGGCCAATGCCTTCTACTGCCAGTGTCTGCCTGGACATACAGGCCAG
TGGTGCGAGGTGGAAATCGACCCTTGTCACAGCCAGCCATGCTTCCATGGCGGAACATGCGAAGCTACAG
CCGGCTCTCCTCTGGGCTTCATCTGTCATTGCCCTAAGGGCTTCGAGGGCCCCACATGTTCTCACAGAGC
CCCTAGCTGTGGCTTCCACCACTGTCATCATGGCGGACTCTGCCTGCCTTCTCCAAAGCCAGGCTTTCCA
CCTAGATGCGCCTGTCTGTCTGGCTATGGCGGCCCTGATTGTCTGACCCCTCCTGCTCCTAAAGGCTGTG
GCCCTCCTTCTCCATGCCTGTACAATGGCAGCTGTTCCGAGACAACAGGCCTCGGAGGACCTGGCTTCAG
ATGTAGCTGTCCTCACAGCAGCCCTGGACCAAGGTGTCAGAAACCTGGCGCTAAGGGATGCGAGGGTAGA
AGCGGAGATGGCGCTTGTGATGCCGGATGTTCTGGACCTGGTGGCAATTGGGATGGCGGCGATTGCTCTC
TGGGAGTGCCTGATCCTTGGAAGGGATGTCCCAGCCACAGCAGATGCTGGCTGCTGTTCAGAGATGGCCA
GTGTCACCCTCAGTGCGACAGCGAAGAGTGCCTGTTTGACGGCTACGACTGCGAGACACCTCCTGCCTGC
ACACCAGCCTACGATCAGTACTGCCACGACCACTTCCACAACGGCCACTGCGAGAAAGGCTGCAATACCG
CCGAATGTGGATGGGACGGCGGAGACTGTAGACCTGAGGATGGCGATCCTGAGTGGGGACCTTCTCTGGC
TCTGCTGGTTGTTCTGAGCCCTCCAGCTCTGGACCAGCAGCTGTTTGCTCTGGCTAGAGTGCTGTCTCTG
ACCCTGAGAGTTGGCCTGTGGGTCCGAAAGGATAGAGATGGCAGAGACATGGTGTACCCCTATCCAGGCG
CCAGAGCCGAGGAAAAACTCGGAGGCACAAGAGATCCCACCTACCAAGAAAGAGCCGCTCCTCAGACACA
GCCCCTGGGCAAAGAGACAGATTCTCTGTCTGCCGGCTTCGTGGTGGTCATGGGAGTCGATCTTAGCAGA
TGCGGACCTGATCACCCCGCCAGTAGATGTCCTTGGGACCCTGGACTGCTGCTGAGATTTCTGGCTGCTA
TGGCTGCCGTGGGAGCACTTGAACCACTGTTGCCTGGACCTCTGCTGGCCGTTCATCCTCATGCTGGAAC
AGCTCCTCCAGCCAACCAGCTTCCTTGG
